Addgene plasmid #139209: pHA852 - mec-4p::FynY531F
Purpose: Expresses activated Fyn kinase in mec-4 neurons
Depositing lab: Anne Hart. Depositing organization: Brown University. Publication: Tyrosine phosphorylation regulates hnRNPA2 granule protein partitioning and reduces neurodegeneration. Ryan VH, Perdikari TM, Naik MT, Saueressig CF, Lins J, Dignon GL, Mittal J, Hart AC, Fawzi NL. EMBO J. 2021 Feb 1;40(3):e105001. doi: 10.15252/embj.2020105001. Epub 2020 Dec 22. PubMed 33349959.
Backbone
  Vector backbone: pBlueScript
  Vector type: Worm Expression
Growth in bacteria
  Bacterial resistance: Ampicillin, 100 μg/mL
  Growth temperature: 37°C
  Growth strain: DH5alpha
  Copy number: High Copy
Gene/Insert
  Gene/Insert name: Fyn
  Species: H. sapiens (human)
  Mutation: Y531F
  Entrez Gene: FYN (a.k.a. SLK, SYN, p59-FYN)
  Cloning method: Gibson Cloning
Terms and licenses: Academic/Nonprofit Terms; Industry Terms: Not Available to Industry
How to cite: pHA852 - mec-4p::FynY531F was a gift from Anne Hart (Addgene plasmid # 139209 ; http://n2t.net/addgene:139209 ; RRID:Addgene_139209)
