[The description below was written by a language model from this plasmid's Addgene catalogue record and pLannotate feature annotations shown in this document.]
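Description:
pHA852 - mec-4p::FynY531F is a 6,352 nt worm expression plasmid built on a pBlueScript backbone and designed to express an activated form of human Fyn tyrosine kinase in the mec-4-expressing neurons of C. elegans. It is maintained in E. coli as a high-copy plasmid through a ColE1/pUC-type origin and selected with ampicillin via the β-lactamase gene and its bla promoter. Other backbone remnants include an f1 phage origin, a lacZα fragment with the lac promoter, operator and CAP binding site, and T7 and T3 promoters flanking what remains of the multiple cloning site, into which the insert was assembled by Gibson cloning.

The payload is the full-length human FYN coding sequence, annotated as a single open reading frame of about 1.6 kb, carrying the Y531F substitution. Tyrosine 531 lies in the C-terminal regulatory tail, where phosphorylation holds Src-family kinases in an inactive conformation, so replacing it with phenylalanine yields a constitutively active kinase. The construct name indicates that expression is driven by the mec-4 promoter, which in general is active in the touch receptor neurons. That promoter is not annotated as such, but roughly 1.1 kb of sequence lies between the upstream cloning site and the FYN start; the short bovine CAP1 match within it is probably a spurious automated hit. Downstream of FYN, a short fragment matching C. elegans aex-5 may reflect worm-derived 3' sequence, although the record does not name a 3' UTR. No epitope tag or fluorescent reporter is annotated. The associated work concerns how tyrosine phosphorylation affects hnRNPA2 granule partitioning and neurodegeneration, which suggests the plasmid is used to raise Fyn activity in a defined set of neurons in transgenic worms.
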