Features (pLannotate 1.2.2; 16 found; start..end, strand, type, name):
    310..414     -  promoter       AmpR promoter: bla
    441..869     +  rep_origin     f1 ori (sequence partly withheld): f1 bacteriophage origin of replication; arrow indicates direction of (+) strand synthesis
    900..1055    -  CDS            lacZα (fragment): LacZα fragment of β-galactosidase; lacZ fragment
   1063..1081    +  promoter       T7 promoter: promoter for bacteriophage T7 RNA polymerase
   1090..1125    +  misc_feature   MCS (fragment): pBluescript multiple cloning site
   1315..1578    +  CDS            CAP1 (fragment): CAP1_BOVIN - Experimental evidence at transcript level: Swiss-Prot protein existence level 2. Directly regulates filament dynamics and has been implicated in a number of complex developmental and morphological processes, including mRNA localization and the establishment of cell polarity. From Bos taurus (Bovine).
   2255..3865    +  CDS            FYN: FYN_HUMAN - Experimental evidence at protein level: Swiss-Prot protein existence level 1. Non-receptor tyrosine-protein kinase that plays a role in many biological processes including regulation of cell growth and survival, cell adhesion, integrin-mediated signaling, cytoskeletal remodeling, cell motility, immune response and axon guidance. Inactive FYN is phosphorylated on its C-terminal tail within the catalytic domain. Following activation by PKA, the protein subsequently associates with PTK2/FAK1, allowing PTK2/FAK1 phosphorylation, activation and targeting to focal adhesions. Involved in
   4318..4470    +  CDS            aex-5 (fragment): AEX5_CAEEL - Also known as kpc-3 From Caenorhabditis elegans.
   4568..4588    +  misc_feature   MCS (fragment): pBluescript multiple cloning site
   4601..4619    -  promoter       T3 promoter: promoter for bacteriophage T3 RNA polymerase
   4664..4680    -  protein_bind   lac operator: The lac repressor binds to the lac operator to inhibit transcription in E. coli. This inhibition can be relieved by adding lactose or isopropyl-β-D-thiogalactopyranoside (IPTG). lac repressor encoded by lacI
   4688..4718    -  promoter       lac promoter: promoter for the E. coli lac operon
   4733..4754    -  protein_bind   CAP binding site: CAP binding activates transcription in the presence of cAMP. E. coli catabolite activator protein
   4767..4859    -  CDS            lacI (fragment): lac repressor; lacI; The lac repressor binds to the lac operator to inhibit transcription in E. coli. This inhibition can be relieved by adding lactose or isopropyl-β-D-thiogalactopyranoside (IPTG).
   5042..5630    -  rep_origin     ori: high-copy-number ColE1/pMB1/pBR322/pUC origin of replication
   5801..309     -  CDS            AmpR (across the origin): β-lactamase; bla; confers resistance to ampicillin, carbenicillin, and related antibiotics
>Addgene plasmid #139209 | pHA852 - mec-4p::FynY531F | addgene full sequence | sequence record 274725 | Addgene NGS Result
GTACTCAACCAAGTCATTCTGAGAATAGTGTATGCGGCGACCGAGTTGCTCTTGCCCGGCGTCAATACGG
GATAATACCGCGCCACATAGCAGAACTTTAAAAGTGCTCATCATTGGAAAACGTTCTTCGGGGCGAAAAC
TCTCAAGGATCTTACCGCTGTTGAGATCCAGTTCGATGTAACCCACTCGTGCACCCAACTGATCTTCAGC
ATCTTTTACTTTCACCAGCGTTTCTGGGTGAGCAAAAACAGGAAGGCAAAATGCCGCAAAAAAGGGAATA
AGGGCGACACGGAAATGTTGAATACTCATACTCTTCCTTTTTCAATATTATTGAAGCATTTATCAGGGTT
ATTGTCTCATGAGCGGATACATATTTGAATGTATTTAGAAAAATAAACAAATAGGGGTTCCGCGCACATT
TCCCCGAAAAGTGCCACCTG
[124 nt withheld, positions 441-564]
C
[91 nt withheld, positions 566-656]
A
[49 nt withheld, positions 658-706]
CCTTTGACGTTGGAGTCCACGTTCTTT
[37 nt withheld, positions 734-770]
ACCCTATCTCGGTCTATTCTTTTGATTTATAAGGGATTTTGCCGATTTCGGCCTATTGGTTAAAAAATGA
GCTGATTTAACAAAAATTTAACGCGAATTTTAACAAAATATTAACGCTTACAATTTCCATTCGCCATTCA
GGCTGCGCAACTGTTGGGAAGGGCGATCGGTGCGGGCCTCTTCGCTATTACGCCAGCTGGCGAAAGGGGG
ATGTGCTGCAAGGCGATTAAGTTGGGTAACGCCAGGGTTTTCCCAGTCACGACGTTGTAAAACGACGGCC
AGTGAGCGCGCGTAATACGACTCACTATAGGGCGAATTGGAGCTCCACCGCGGTGGCGGCCGCTCTAGAA
CTAGTAAGCTTCAATACAAGCTCAAATACAATACTATTTTTTTTCCGTCTGAACATAAAATTAGTTTCTA
AATAAAAAATGTGAAAATAAATATTTGGTTTTAATCGTTAAAATCTTCCAAATTACTAATAAAGTTCAGT
CAACTATATGCTTCGAAATTCACTGAATCTATTATTGTTATTAATTTTTAGACCCTTGGAGAGCTCCCAA
CTCTTTCAATCCAGAAGACTGATGGATGCCAGGTGTACTTGTCAAAGGTGGCTCAAGGATGCGAGATTGT
CACTTCCAAATCCAGTGAGATGAACATCTCCGTGCAAACCAATGATGATGGGGATTATGTAAGTTTTTCG
GATTGTAGAACCCAATCTAAATTTCCTTTTCAGTCGGAGTTCCCGGTTCCGGAGCAGTTCAAGACAACTT
TTGTCAATGGCAAGCTAGTCACTGTCGTCTCGGACATTTGCTAAATCTTCTCACGTCATAACCTTATTTT
TCAACTTCATGAACTATCCCCTCGAACTTTTTTATTTGTCCCTGTCTACAATTCTTTATAAGCAATTGAG
ACACACTTTGCTTTATTAAATAATACCGATTTTGTTTTGTATATGCCTTGACTGGTGCTCAACTATTTTT
ATTGAAAAAATTACTTTTTACTGTCTCGTCGAATAAAAGTGATCCCTTCCAAAAAATAGTTATTCATGTT
TGAAGGTTTGTGATCGTAGAACAATTGCACCGAATGTAGTGTAAAAAAAATTCCAGAATGTTCAAATACA
TTTCCACCCTCACCAGAACATCTCAAACACCAGGCACATTTCAACACACTTTCATGGATCTTATCTTGCC
TCAAAACCATCAGCTTTCTTCTCATTCTACAAGTATGAAACAATCTACTATTCTATACATTTATAATGTA
ATGGAACCATGTGAAGACATGAGCAAGATCATTGTCGTCAGCGACTACCCCTCCTTCATTTTTCTTAGAG
TATCAGTTTGCTAATGCTATTTTTTTTATCGCTATCAAGTTATAGAGGGATCCCCGGGATTGGCCAAAGG
ACCCAAAGGTATGTTTCGAATGATACTAACATAACATAGAACATTTTCAGGAGGACCCTTGCTTGGAGGG
TACCGGTAGAAAAAATGGGCTGTGTGCAATGTAAGGATAAAGAAGCAACAAAACTGACGGAGGAGAGGGA
CGGCAGCCTGAACCAGAGCTCTGGGTACCGCTATGGCACAGACCCCACCCCTCAGCACTACCCCAGCTTC
GGTGTGACCTCCATCCCCAACTACAACAACTTCCACGCAGCCGGGGGCCAAGGACTCACCGTCTTTGGAG
GTGTGAACTCTTCGTCTCATACGGGGACCTTGCGTACGAGAGGAGGAACAGGAGTGACACTCTTTGTGGC
CCTTTATGACTATGAAGCACGGACAGAAGATGACCTGAGTTTTCACAAAGGAGAAAAATTTCAAATATTG
AACAGCTCGGAAGGAGATTGGTGGGAAGCCCGCTCCTTGACAACTGGAGAGACAGGTTACATTCCCAGCA
ATTATGTGGCTCCAGTTGACTCTATCCAGGCAGAAGAGTGGTACTTTGGAAAACTTGGCCGAAAAGATGC
TGAGCGACAGCTATTGTCCTTTGGAAACCCAAGAGGTACCTTTCTTATCCGCGAGAGTGAAACCACCAAA
GGTGCCTATTCACTTTCTATCCGTGATTGGGATGATATGAAAGGAGACCATGTCAAACATTATAAAATTC
GCAAACTTGACAATGGTGGATACTACATTACCACCCGGGCCCAGTTTGAAACACTTCAGCAGCTTGTACA
ACATTACTCAGAGAGAGCTGCAGGTCTCTGCTGCCGCCTAGTAGTTCCCTGTCACAAAGGGATGCCAAGG
CTTACCGATCTGTCTGTCAAAACCAAAGATGTCTGGGAAATCCCTCGAGAATCCCTGCAGTTGATCAAGA
GACTGGGAAATGGGCAGTTTGGGGAAGTATGGATGGGTACCTGGAATGGAAACACAAAAGTAGCCATAAA
GACTCTTAAACCAGGCACAATGTCCCCCGAATCATTCCTTGAGGAAGCGCAGATCATGAAGAAGCTGAAG
CACGACAAGCTGGTCCAGCTCTATGCAGTGGTGTCTGAGGAGCCCATCTACATCGTCACCGAGTATATGA
ACAAAGGAAGTTTACTGGATTTCTTAAAAGATGGAGAAGGAAGAGCTCTGAAATTACCAAATCTTGTGGA
CATGGCAGCACAGGTGGCTGCAGGAATGGCTTACATCGAGCGCATGAATTATATCCATAGAGATCTGCGA
TCAGCAAACATTCTAGTGGGGAATGGACTCATATGCAAGATTGCTGACTTCGGATTGGCCCGATTGATAG
AAGACAATGAGTACACAGCAAGACAAGGTGCAAAGTTCCCCATCAAGTGGACGGCCCCCGAGGCAGCCCT
GTACGGGAGGTTCACAATCAAGTCTGACGTGTGGTCTTTTGGAATCTTACTCACAGAGCTGGTCACCAAA
GGAAGAGTGCCATACCCAGGCATGAACAACCGGGAGGTGCTGGAGCAGGTGGAGCGAGGCTACAGGATGC
CCTGCCCGCAGGACTGCCCCATCTCTCTGCATGAGCTCATGATCCACTGCTGGAAAAAGGACCCTGAAGA
ACGCCCCACTTTTGAGTACTTGCAGAGCTTCCTGGAAGACTACTTTACCGCGACAGAGCCCCAGTTCCAA
CCTGGTGAAAACCTGTAAGTCCAATTACTCTTCAACATCCCTACATGCTCTTTCTCCCTGTGCTCCCACC
CCCTATTTTTGTTATTATCAAAAAACTTCTCTTAATTTCTTTGTTTTTTAGCTTCTTTTAAGTCACCTCT
AACAATGAAATTGTGTAGATTCAAAAATAGAATTAATTCGTAATAAAAAGTCGAAAAAAATTGTGCTCCC
TCCCCCCATTAATAATAATTCTATCCCAAAATCTACACAATGTTCTGTGTACACTTCTTATGTTTTTTAC
TTCTGATAAATTTTTTTGAAACATCATAGAAAAAACCGCACACAAAATACCTTATCATATGTTACGTTTC
AGTTTATGACCGCAATTTTTATTTCTTCGCACGTCTGGGCCTCTCATGACGTCAAATCATGCTCATCGTG
AAAAAGTTTTGGAGTATTTTTGGAATTTTTCAATCAAGTGAAAGTTTATGAAATTAATTTTCCTGCTTTT
GCTTTTTGGGGTTTCCCCTATTGTTTGTCAAGATTTCGAGGACGGCGTTTTTCTTGCTAAAATCACAAGT
ATTGATGAGCACGATGCAAGAAAGATCGGAAGAAGGTTTGGGTTTGAGGCTCAGTGGAAGGTGAGTAGAA
GTTGATAATTTGAAAGTGGAGTAGTGTCTATGGGGTTTTTGCCTTAAATGACAGAATACATTCCCAATAT
ACCAAACATAACTGTTTCTCGAGGGGGGGCCCGGTACCCAGCTTTTGTTCCCTTTAGTGAGGGTTAATTG
CGCGCTTGGCGTAATCATGGTCATAGCTGTTTCCTGTGTGAAATTGTTATCCGCTCACAATTCCACACAA
CATACGAGCCGGAAGCATAAAGTGTAAAGCCTGGGGTGCCTAATGAGTGAGCTAACTCACATTAATTGCG
TTGCGCTCACTGCCCGCTTTCCAGTCGGGAAACCTGTCGTGCCAGCTGCATTAATGAATCGGCCAACGCG
CGGGGAGAGGCGGTTTGCGTATTGGGCGCTCTTCCGCTTCCTCGCTCACTGACTCGCTGCGCTCGGTCGT
TCGGCTGCGGCGAGCGGTATCAGCTCACTCAAAGGCGGTAATACGGTTATCCACAGAATCAGGGGATAAC
GCAGGAAAGAACATGTGAGCAAAAGGCCAGCAAAAGGCCAGGAACCGTAAAAAGGCCGCGTTGCTGGCGT
TTTTCCATAGGCTCCGCCCCCCTGACGAGCATCACAAAAATCGACGCTCAAGTCAGAGGTGGCGAAACCC
GACAGGACTATAAAGATACCAGGCGTTTCCCCCTGGAAGCTCCCTCGTGCGCTCTCCTGTTCCGACCCTG
CCGCTTACCGGATACCTGTCCGCCTTTCTCCCTTCGGGAAGCGTGGCGCTTTCTCATAGCTCACGCTGTA
GGTATCTCAGTTCGGTGTAGGTCGTTCGCTCCAAGCTGGGCTGTGTGCACGAACCCCCCGTTCAGCCCGA
CCGCTGCGCCTTATCCGGTAACTATCGTCTTGAGTCCAACCCGGTAAGACACGACTTATCGCCACTGGCA
GCAGCCACTGGTAACAGGATTAGCAGAGCGAGGTATGTAGGCGGTGCTACAGAGTTCTTGAAGTGGTGGC
CTAACTACGGCTACACTAGAAGAACAGTATTTGGTATCTGCGCTCTGCTGAAGCCAGTTACCTTCGGAAA
AAGAGTTGGTAGCTCTTGATCCGGCAAACAAACCACCGCTGGTAGCGGTGGTTTTTTTGTTTGCAAGCAG
CAGATTACGCGCAGAAAAAAAGGATCTCAAGAAGATCCTTTGATCTTTTCTACGGGGTCTGACGCTCAGT
GGAACGAAAACTCACGTTAAGGGATTTTGGTCATGAGATTATCAAAAAGGATCTTCACCTAGATCCTTTT
AAATTAAAAATGAAGTTTTAAATCAATCTAAAGTATATATGAGTAAACTTGGTCTGACAGTTACCAATGC
TTAATCAGTGAGGCACCTATCTCAGCGATCTGTCTATTTCGTTCATCCATAGTTGCCTGACTCCCCGTCG
TGTAGATAACTACGATACGGGAGGGCTTACCATCTGGCCCCAGTGCTGCAATGATACCGCGAGACCCACG
CTCACCGGCTCCAGATTTATCAGCAATAAACCAGCCAGCCGGAAGGGCCGAGCGCAGAAGTGGTCCTGCA
ACTTTATCCGCCTCCATCCAGTCTATTAATTGTTGCCGGGAAGCTAGAGTAAGTAGTTCGCCAGTTAATA
GTTTGCGCAACGTTGTTGCCATTGCTACAGGCATCGTGGTGTCACGCTCGTCGTTTGGTATGGCTTCATT
CAGCTCCGGTTCCCAACGATCAAGGCGAGTTACATGATCCCCCATGTTGTGCAAAAAAGCGGTTAGCTCC
TTCGGTCCTCCGATCGTTGTCAGAAGTAAGTTGGCCGCAGTGTTATCACTCATGGTTATGGCAGCACTGC
ATAATTCTCTTACTGTCATGCCATCCGTAAGATGCTTTTCTGTGACTGGTGA
